Addgene plasmid #101651: pGS_N_Strep
Purpose: Expression of type I signal-peptide containing proteins with N-terminal Twin-Strep-tag in insect cells
Depositing lab: Monika Golas & Bjoern Sander. Depositing organization: Aarhus University. Publication: Vectors for Expression of Signal Peptide-Dependent Proteins in Baculovirus/Insect Cell Systems and Their Application to Expression and Purification of the High-Affinity Immunoglobulin Gamma Fc Receptor I in Complex with Its Gamma Chain. Le LTM, Nyengaard JR, Golas MM, Sander B. Mol Biotechnol. 2018 Jan;60(1):31-40. doi: 10.1007/s12033-017-0041-8. PubMed 29143175.
Backbone
  Vector backbone: pACEBac1
  Backbone manufacturer: Geneva Biotech
  Total vector size (bp): 3022
  Vector type: Insect Expression
Growth in bacteria
  Bacterial resistance: Gentamicin, 10 μg/mL
  Growth temperature: 37°C
  Growth strain: DH5alpha
  Copy number: Unknown
Gene/Insert
  Gene/Insert name: LRP6 Signal peptide, KpnI linker, Twin-Strep tag
  Species: Synthetic
  Insert size (bp): 204
  Tag / fusion protein: Twin-Strep tag (N terminal on backbone)
Terms and licenses: Academic/Nonprofit Terms; Industry Terms: Not Available to Industry
How to cite: pGS_N_Strep was a gift from Monika Golas & Bjoern Sander (Addgene plasmid # 101651 ; http://n2t.net/addgene:101651 ; RRID:Addgene_101651)
