[The description below was written by a language model from this plasmid's Addgene catalogue record and pLannotate feature annotations shown in this document.]
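Description:
pGS_N_Strep is a small (about 3.0 kb) baculovirus transfer vector built on the pACEBac1 backbone and intended for producing secreted or membrane-targeted proteins in insect cells. It is maintained in E. coli through a high-copy ColE1/pUC-type origin and selected with gentamicin, conferred by the aacC1 acetyltransferase gene driven by the class 1 integron Pc promoter. The resistance marker and the expression cassette lie between the Tn7R and Tn7L ends of a mini-Tn7 element, so this whole segment can be transposed into the attTn7 site of a baculoviral bacmid to generate recombinant virus. A single loxP site upstream of the expression cassette is also annotated; in the pACEBac family such a site allows Cre-mediated fusion with donor plasmids to assemble multigene constructs.

The expression cassette uses the very late, strong polyhedrin promoter of Autographa californica nucleopolyhedrovirus and ends in an SV40 polyadenylation signal. Between them sits a 204 bp synthetic insert encoding the LRP6 signal peptide, a KpnI linker and a Twin-Strep-tag. A gene of interest lacking its own signal sequence is cloned downstream. The encoded protein is then directed into the secretory pathway and, after signal peptide cleavage, should carry the Twin-Strep-tag at its mature N-terminus for Strep-Tactin affinity purification. The automated annotation detects only a fragment of the tag and does not label the signal peptide. Its short "large T antigen" and "SET1" fragment hits are probably incidental matches in the SV40 terminator region and backbone rather than functional coding parts. The vector is meant for expressing type I signal-peptide-dependent proteins, and the associated work applied it to an Fc receptor complex.
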