Features (pLannotate 1.2.2; 11 found; start..end, strand, type, name):
    190..778     +  rep_origin     ori: high-copy-number ColE1/pMB1/pBR322/pUC origin of replication
    913..1136    -  mobile_element Tn7R: mini-Tn7 element (right end of the Tn7 transposon) Tn7
   1203..1736    -  CDS            GmR: gentamycin acetyltransferase; aacC1; confers resistance to gentamycin
   1925..1953    -  promoter       Pc promoter: intI1 (promoter lies within the coding sequence); class 1 integron promoter
   2024..2057    +  protein_bind   loxP: Cre-mediated recombination occurs in the 8-bp core sequence (GCATACAT). Cre recombinase
   2134..2225    +  promoter       polyhedrin promoter: polh from Autographa californica; promoter for the baculovirus polyhedrin gene
   2377..2417    +  CDS            Twin-Strep-tag (fragment): two Strep-Tag®II moieties connected by a linker for enhanced binding to Strep-Tactin®, an engineered form of streptavidin (Schmidt et al., 2013)
   2496..2579    +  CDS            large T antigen (fragment): large T antigen from SV40 (simian virus 40)
   2602..2736    +  polyA_signal   SV40 poly(A) signal: SV40 polyadenylation signal
   2765..2814    +  CDS            SET1 (fragment): solubility-enhancement tag derived from T7 phage gene 10B
   2857..3022    -  mobile_element Tn7L: mini-Tn7 element (left end of the Tn7 transposon) Tn7
>Addgene plasmid #101651 | pGS_N_Strep | addgene full sequence | sequence record 195131 | Addgene NGS Result
ACCGGTTGACTTGGGTCAACTGTCAGACCAAGTTTACTCATATATACTTTAGATTGATTTAAAACTTCAT
TTTTAATTTAAAAGGATCTAGGTGAAGATCCTTTTTGATAATCTCATGACCAAAATCCCTTAACGTGAGT
TTTCGTTCCACTGAGCGTCAGACCCCGTAGAAAAGATCAAAGGATCTTCTTGAGATCCTTTTTTTCTGCG
CGTAATCTGCTGCTTGCAAACAAAAAAACCACCGCTACCAGCGGTGGTTTGTTTGCCGGATCAAGAGCTA
CCAACTCTTTTTCCGAAGGTAACTGGCTTCAGCAGAGCGCAGATACCAAATACTGTTCTTCTAGTGTAGC
CGTAGTTAGGCCACCACTTCAAGAACTCTGTAGCACCGCCTACATACCTCGCTCTGCTAATCCTGTTACC
AGTGGCTGCTGCCAGTGGCGATAAGTCGTGTCTTACCGGGTTGGACTCAAGACGATAGTTACCGGATAAG
GCGCAGCGGTCGGGCTGAACGGGGGGTTCGTGCACACAGCCCAGCTTGGAGCGAACGACCTACACCGAAC
TGAGATACCTACAGCGTGAGCTATGAGAAAGCGCCACGCTTCCCGAAGGGAGAAAGGCGGACAGGTATCC
GGTAAGCGGCAGGGTCGGAACAGGAGAGCGCACGAGGGAGCTTCCAGGGGGAAACGCCTGGTATCTTTAT
AGTCCTGTCGGGTTTCGCCACCTCTGACTTGAGCGTCGATTTTTGTGATGCTCGTCAGGGGGGCGGAGCC
TATGGAAAAACGCCAGCAACGCGGCCTTTTTACGGTTCCTGGCCTTTTGCTGGCCTTTTGCTCACATGTT
CTTTCCTGCGTTATCCCCTGATTGACTTGGGTCGCTCTTCCTGTGGATGCGCAGATGCCCTGCGTAAGCG
GGTGTGGGCGGACAATAAAGTCTTAAACTGAACAAAATAGATCTAAACTATGACAATAAAGTCTTAAACT
AGACAGAATAGTTGTAAACTGAAATCAGTCCAGTTATGCTGTGAAAAAGCATACTGGACTTTTGTTATGG
CTAAAGCAAACTCTTCATTTTCTGAAGTGCAAATTGCCCGTCGTATTAAAGAGGGGCGTGGCCAAGGGCA
TGTAAAGACTATATTCGCGGCGTTGTGACAATTTACCGAACAACTCCGCGGCCGGGAAGCCGATCTCGGC
TTGAACGAATTGTTAGGTGGCGGTACTTGGGTCGATATCAAAGTGCATCACTTCTTCCCGTATGCCCAAC
TTTGTATAGAGAGCCACTGCGGGATCGTCACCGTAATCTGCTTGCACGTAGATCACATAAGCACCAAGCG
CGTTGGCCTCATGCTTGAGGAGATTGATGAGCGCGGTGGCAATGCCCTGCCTCCGGTGCTCGCCGGAGAC
TGCGAGATCATAGATATAGATCTCACTACGCGGCTGCTCAAACTTGGGCAGAACGTAAGCCGCGAGAGCG
CCAACAACCGCTTCTTGGTCGAAGGCAGCAAGCGCGATGAATGTCTTACTACGGAGCAAGTTCCCGAGGT
AATCGGAGTCCGGCTGATGTTGGGAGTAGGTGGCTACGTCTCCGAACTCACGACCGAAAAGATCAAGAGC
AGCCCGCATGGATTTGACTTGGTCAGGGCCGAGCCTACATGTGCGAATGATGCCCATACTTGAGCCACCT
AACTTTGTTTTAGGGCGACTGCCCTGCTGCGTAACATCGTTGCTGCTGCGTAACATCGTTGCTGCTCCAT
AACATCAAACATCGACCCACGGCGTAACGCGCTTGCTGCTTGGATGCCCGAGGCATAGACTGTACAAAAA
AACAGTCATAACAAGCCATGAAAACCGCCACTGCGCCGTTACCACCGCTGCGTTCGGTCAAGGTTCTGGA
CCAGTTGCGTGAGCGCATACGCTACTTGCATTACAGTTTACGAACCGAACAGGCTTATGTCAACTGGGTT
CGTGCCTTCATCCGTTTCCACGGTGTGCGTCACCCGGCAACCTTGGGCAGCAGCGAAGTCGCCATAACTT
CGTATAGCATACATTATACGAAGTTATCTGTAACTATAACGGTCCTAAGGTAGCGAGTTTAAACACTAGT
ATCGATTCGCGACCTACTCCGGAATATTAATAGATCATGGAGATAATTAAAATGATAACCATCTCGCAAA
TAAATAAGTATTTTACTGTTTTCGTAACAGTTTTGTAATAAAAAAACCTATAAATATTCCGGATTATTCA
TACCGTCCCACCATCGGGCGCGGATCCCGGTCCGAAGCGCGCGGAATTCATGGGTGCAGTGCTTCGCAGC
TTGCTCGCCTGTTCCTTCTGCGTCCTGCTGCGTGCTGCGGGTACCAGTGCTTGGAGTCATCCACAATTCG
AAAAAGGTGGAGGTTCCGGAGGTGGATCGGGAGGTTCTGCCTGGTCTCATCCACAATTTGAGAAGTCTAG
AGTTCTTGCTAGCTGCGTCGACAAGCTTGTCGAGAAGTACTAGAGGATCATAATCAGCCATACCACATTT
GTAGAGGTTTTACTTGCTTTAAAAAACCTCCCACACCTCCCCCTGAACCTGAAACATAAAATGAATGCAA
TTGTTGTTGTTAACTTGTTTATTGCAGCTTATAATGGTTACAAATAAAGCAATAGCATCACAAATTTCAC
AAATAAAGCATTTTTTTCACTGCATTCTAGTTGTGGTTTGTCCAAACTCATCAATGTATCTTATCATGTC
TGGATCTGATCACTGCTTGAGCCTAGAAGATCCGGCTGCTAACAAAGCCCGAAAGGAAGCTGAGTTGGCT
GCTGCCACCGCTGAGCAATAACTATCATAACCCCTAGGGTATACCCATCTAATTGGAACCAGATAAGTGA
AATCTAGTTCCAAACTATTTTGTCATTTTTAATTTTCGTATTAGCTTACGACGCTACACCCAGTTCCCAT
CTATTTTGTCACTCTTCCCTAAATAATCCTTAAAAACTCCATTTCCACCCCTCCCAGTTCCCAACTATTT
TGTCCGCCCACA
